>Addgene plasmid #141945 | TFORF2152 | addgene full sequence | sequence record 388580 | Addgene NGS Result
TTAATGTAGTCTTATGCAATACTCTTGTAGTCTTGCAACATGGTAACGATGAGTTAGCAACATGCCTTAC
AAGGAGAGAAAAAGCACCGTGCATGCCGATTGGTGGAAGTAAGGTGGTACGATCGTGCCTTATTAGGAAG
GCAACAGACGGGTCTGACATGGATTGGACGAACCACTGAATTGCCGCATTGCAGAGATATTGTATTTAAG
TGCCTAGCTCGATACATAAACGGGTCTCTCTGGTTAGACCAGATCTGAGCCTGGGAGCTCTCTGGCTAAC
TAGGGAACCCACTGCTTAAGCCTCAATAAAGCTTGCCTTGAGTGCTTCAAGTAGTGTGTGCCCGTCTGTT
GTGTGACTCTGGTAACTAGAGATCCCTCAGACCCTTTTAGTCAGTGTGGAAAATCTCTAGCAGTGGCGCC
CGAACAGGGACTTGAAAGCGAAAGGGAAACCAGAGGAGCTCTCTCGACGCAGGACTCGGCTTGCTGAAGC
GCGCACGGCAAGAGGCGAGGGGCGGCGACTGGTGAGTACGCCAAAAATTTTGACTAGCGGAGGCTAGAAG
GAGAGAGATGGGTGCGAGAGCGTCAGTATTAAGCGGGGGAGAATTAGATCGCGATGGGAAAAAATTCGGT
TAAGGCCAGGGGGAAAGAAAAAATATAAATTAAAACATATAGTATGGGCAAGCAGGGAGCTAGAACGATT
CGCAGTTAATCCTGGCCTGTTAGAAACATCAGAAGGCTGTAGACAAATACTGGGACAGCTACAACCATCC
CTTCAGACAGGATCAGAAGAACTTAGATCATTATATAATACAGTAGCAACCCTCTATTGTGTGCATCAAA
GGATAGAGATAAAAGACACCAAGGAAGCTTTAGACAAGATAGAGGAAGAGCAAAACAAAAGTAAGACCAC
CGCACAGCAAGCGGCCGCTGATCTTCAGACCTGGAGGAGGAGATATGAGGGACAATTGGAGAAGTGAATT
ATATAAATATAAAGTAGTAAAAATTGAACCATTAGGAGTAGCACCCACCAAGGCAAAGAGAAGAGTGGTG
CAGAGAGAAAAAAGAGCAGTGGGAATAGGAGCTTTGTTCCTTGGGTTCTTGGGAGCAGCAGGAAGCACTA
TGGGCGCAGCGTCAATGACGCTGACGGTACAGGCCAGACAATTATTGTCTGGTATAGTGCAGCAGCAGAA
CAATTTGCTGAGGGCTATTGAGGCGCAACAGCATCTGTTGCAACTCACAGTCTGGGGCATCAAGCAGCTC
CAGGCAAGAATCCTGGCTGTGGAAAGATACCTAAAGGATCAACAGCTCCTGGGGATTTGGGGTTGCTCTG
GAAAACTCATTTGCACCACTGCTGTGCCTTGGAATGCTAGTTGGAGTAATAAATCTCTGGAACAGATTTG
GAATCACACGACCTGGATGGAGTGGGACAGAGAAATTAACAATTACACAAGCTTAATACACTCCTTAATT
GAAGAATCGCAAAACCAGCAAGAAAAGAATGAACAAGAATTATTGGAATTAGATAAATGGGCAAGTTTGT
GGAATTGGTTTAACATAACAAATTGGCTGTGGTATATAAAATTATTCATAATGATAGTAGGAGGCTTGGT
AGGTTTAAGAATAGTTTTTGCTGTACTTTCTATAGTGAATAGAGTTAGGCAGGGATATTCACCATTATCG
TTTCAGACCCACCTCCCAACCCCGAGGGGACCCATGCATTGCATCTCAATTAGTCAGCAACCAGGTGTGG
AAAGTCCCCAGGCTCCCCAGCAGGCAGAAGTATGCAAAGCATGCGTCTCAATTAGTCAGCAACCATAGTC
CCGCCCCTAACTCCGCCCATCCCGCCCCTAACTCCGCCCAGTTCCGCCCATTCTCCGCCCCATGGCTGAC
TAATTTTTTTTATTTATGCAGAGGCCGAGGCCGCCTCGGCCTCTGAGCTATTCCAGAAGTAGTGAGGAGG
CTTTTTTGGAGGCCTAGGCTTTTGCAAAAAGCTTTCTAGAGGTACCACCGGAGCTTACCATGACCGAGTA
CAAGCCCACGGTGCGCCTCGCCACCCGCGACGACGTCCCCAGGGCCGTACGCACCCTCGCCGCCGCGTTC
GCCGACTACCCCGCCACGCGCCACACCGTCGATCCGGACCGCCACATCGAGCGGGTCACCGAGCTGCAAG
AACTCTTCCTCACGCGCGTCGGGCTCGACATCGGCAAGGTGTGGGTCGCGGACGACGGCGCCGCCGTGGC
GGTCTGGACCACGCCGGAGAGCGTCGAAGCGGGGGCGGTGTTCGCCGAGATCGGCCCGCGCATGGCCGAG
TTGAGCGGTTCCCGGCTGGCCGCGCAGCAACAGATGGAAGGCCTCCTGGCGCCGCACCGGCCCAAGGAGC
CCGCGTGGTTCCTGGCCACCGTCGGCGTCTCGCCCGACCACCAGGGCAAGGGTCTGGGCAGCGCCGTCGT
GCTCCCCGGAGTGGAGGCGGCCGAGCGCGCCGGGGTGCCCGCCTTCCTGGAGACCTCCGCGCCCCGCAAC
CTCCCCTTCTACGAGCGGCTCGGCTTCACCGTCACCGCCGACGTCGAGGTGCCCGAAGGACCGCGCACCT
GGTGCATGACCCGCAAGCCCGGTGCCAGTTAACGAATTCTAGATCTTGAGACAAATGGCAGTATTCATCC
ACAATTTTAAAAGAAAAGGGGGGATTGGGGGGTACAGTGCAGGGGAAAGAATAGTAGACATAATAGCAAC
AGACATACAAACTAAAGAATTACAAAAACAAATTACAAAAATTCAAAATTTTCGGGTTTATTACAGGGAC
AGCAGAGATCCACTTTGGCGCCGGCTCGAGGCCTGCAGGTGCAAAGATGGATAAAGTTTTAAACAGAGAG
GAATCTTTGCAGCTAATGGACCTTCTAGGTCTTGAAAGGAGTGGGAATTGGCTCCGGTGCCCGTCAGTGG
GCAGAGCGCACATCGCCCACAGTCCCCGAGAAGTTGGGGGGAGGGGTCGGCAATTGAACCGGTGCCTAGA
GAAGGTGGCGCGGGGTAAACTGGGAAAGTGATGTCGTGTACTGGCTCCGCCTTTTTCCCGAGGGTGGGGG
AGAACCGTATATAAGTGCAGTAGTCGCCGTGAACGTTCTTTTTCGCAACGGGTTTGCCGCCAGAACACAG
GTAAGTGCCGTGTGTGGTTCCCGCGGGCCTGGCCTCTTTACGGGTTATGGCCCTTGCGTGCCTTGAATTA
CTTCCACCTGGCTGCAGTACGTGATTCTTGATCCCGAGCTTCGGGTTGGAAGTGGGTGGGAGAGTTCGAG
GCCTTGCGCTTAAGGAGCCCCTTCGCCTCGTGCTTGAGTTGAGGCCTGGCCTGGGCGCTGGGGCCGCCGC
GTGCGAATCTGGTGGCACCTTCGCGCCTGTCTCGCTGCTTTCGATAAGTCTCTAGCCATTTAAAATTTTT
GATGACCTGCTGCGACGCTTTTTTTCTGGCAAGATAGTCTTGTAAATGCGGGCCAAGATCTGCACACTGG
TATTTCGGTTTTTGGGGCCGCGGGCGGCGACGGGGCCCGTGCGTCCCAGCGCACATGTTCGGCGAGGCGG
GGCCTGCGAGCGCGGCCACCGAGAATCGGACGGGGGTAGTCTCAAGCTGGCCGGCCTGCTCTGGTGCCTG
GCCTCGCGCCGCCGTGTATCGCCCCGCCCTGGGCGGCAAGGCTGGCCCGGTCGGCACCAGTTGCGTGAGC
GGAAAGATGGCCGCTTCCCGGCCCTGCTGCAGGGAGCTCAAAATGGAGGACGCGGCGCTCGGGAGAGCGG
GCGGGTGAGTCACCCACACAAAGGAAAAGGGCCTTTCCGTCCTCAGCCGTCGCTTCATGTGACTCCACGG
AGTACCGGGCGCCGTCCAGGCACCTCGATTAGTTCTCGAGCTTTTGGAGTACGTCGTCTTTAGGTTGGGG
GGAGGGGTTTTATGCGATGGAGTTTCCCCACACTGAGTGGGTGGAGACTGAAGTTAGGCCAGCTTGGCAC
TTGATGTAATTCTCCTTGGAATTTGCCCTTTTTGAGTTTGGATCTTGGTTCATTCTCAAGCCTCAGACAG
TGGTTCAAAGTTTTTTTCTTCCATTTCAGGTGTCGTGAGGCTAGCACCGCCACCATGTCTCGCCGCAAGC
AAGGCAAACCCCAGCACTTAAGCAAACGGGAATTCTCGCCCGAGCCTCTTGAAGCCATTCTTACAGATGA
TGAACCAGACCACGGCCCGTTGGGAGCTCCAGAAGGGGATCATGACCTCCTCACCTGTGGGCAGTGCCAG
ATGAACTTCCCATTGGGGGACATTCTTATTTTTATCGAGCACAAACGGAAACAATGCAATGGCAGCCTCT
GCTTAGAAAAAGCTGTGGATAAGCCACCTTCCCCTTCACCAATCGAGATGAAAAAAGCATCCAATCCCGT
GGAGGTTGGCATCCAGGTCACGCCAGAGGATGACGATTGTTTATCAACGTCATCTAGAGGAATTTGCCCC
AAACAGGAACACATAGCAGATAAACTTCTGCACTGGAGGGGCCTCTCCTCCCCTCGTTCTGCACATGGAG
CTCTAATCCCCACGCCTGGGATGAGTGCAGAATATGCCCCGCAGGGTATTTGTAAAGATGAGCCCAGCAG
CTACACATGTACAACTTGCAAACAGCCATTCACCAGTGCATGGTTTCTCTTGCAACACGCACAGAACACT
CATGGATTAAGAATCTACTTAGAAAGCGAACACGGAAGTCCCCTGACCCCGCGGGTTGGTATCCCTTCAG
GACTAGGTGCAGAATGTCCTTCCCAGCCACCTCTCCATGGGATTCATATTGCAGACAATAACCCCTTTAA
CCTGCTAAGAATACCAGGATCAGTATCGAGAGAGGCTTCCGGCCTGGCAGAAGGGCGCTTTCCACCCACT
CCCCCCCTGTTTAGTCCACCACCGAGACATCACTTGGACCCCCACCGCATAGAGCGCCTGGGGGCGGAAG
AGATGGCCCTGGCCACCCATCACCCGAGTGCCTTTGACAGGGTGCTGCGGTTGAATCCAATGGCTATGGA
GCCTCCCGCCATGGATTTCTCTAGGAGACTTAGAGAGCTGGCAGGGAACACGTCTAGCCCACCGCTGTCC
CCAGGCCGGCCCAGCCCTATGCAAAGGTTACTGCAACCATTCCAGCCAGGTAGCAAGCCGCCCTTCCTGG
CGACGCCCCCCCTCCCTCCTCTGCAATCCGCCCCTCCTCCCTCCCAGCCCCCGGTCAAGTCCAAGTCATG
CGAGTTCTGCGGCAAGACGTTCAAATTTCAGAGCAACCTGGTGGTGCACCGGCGCAGCCACACGGGCGAG
AAGCCCTACAAGTGCAACCTGTGCGACCACGCGTGCACCCAGGCCAGCAAGCTGAAGCGCCACATGAAGA
CGCACATGCACAAATCGTCCCCCATGACGGTCAAGTCCGACGACGGTCTCTCCACCGCCAGCTCCCCGGA
ACCCGGCACCAGCGACTTGGTGGGCAGCGCCAGCAGCGCGCTCAAGTCCGTGGTGGCCAAGTTCAAGAGC
GAGAACGACCCCAACCTGATCCCGGAGAACGGGGACGAGGAGGAAGAGGAGGACGACGAGGAAGAGGAAG
AAGAGGAGGAAGAGGAGGAGGAGGAGCTGACGGAGAGCGAGAGGGTGGACTACGGCTTCGGGCTGAGCCT
GGAGGCGGCGCGCCACCACGAGAACAGCTCGCGGGGCGCGGTCGTGGGCGTGGGCGACGAGAGCCGCGCC
CTGCCCGACGTCATGCAGGGCATGGTGCTCAGCTCCATGCAGCACTTCAGCGAGGCCTTCCACCAGGTCC
TGGGCGAGAAGCATAAGCGCGGCCACCTGGCCGAGGCCGAGGGCCACAGGGACACTTGCGACGAAGACTC
GGTGGCCGGCGAGTCGGACCGCATAGACGATGGCACTGTTAATGGCCGCGGCTGCTCCCCGGGCGAGTCG
GCCTCGGGGGGCCTGTCCAAAAAGCTGCTGCTGGGCAGCCCCAGCTCGCTGAGCCCCTTCTCTAAGCGCA
TCAAGCTCGAGAAGGAGTTCGACCTGCCCCCGGCCGCGATGCCCAACACGGAGAACGTGTACTCGCAGTG
GCTCGCCGGCTACGCGGCCTCCAGGCAGCTCAAAGATCCCTTCCTTAGCTTCGGAGACTCCAGACAATCG
CCTTTTGCCTCCTCGTCGGAGCACTCCTCGGAGAACGGGAGTTTGCGCTTCTCCACACCGCCCGGGGAGC
TGGACGGAGGGATCTCGGGGCGCAGCGGCACGGGAAGTGGAGGGAGCACGCCCCATATTAGTGGTCCGGG
CCCGGGCAGGCCCAGCTCAAAAGAGGGCAGACGCAGCGACACTTGTTCTTCACACACCCCCATTCGGCGT
AGTACCCAGAGAGCTCAAGATGTGTGGCAGTTTTCGGATGGAAGCTCGAGAGCCCTTAAGTTCTAGTAAT
GAACTAGTCCGTAACTTGAAAGTATTTCGATTTCTTGGCTTTATATATCTTGTGGAAAGGACGATTTACC
CTACGGCGGGCGAACTGGACGCGTTAAGTCGACAATCAACCTCTGGATTACAAAATTTGTGAAAGATTGA
CTGGTATTCTTAACTATGTTGCTCCTTTTACGCTATGTGGATACGCTGCTTTAATGCCTTTGTATCATGC
TATTGCTTCCCGTATGGCTTTCATTTTCTCCTCCTTGTATAAATCCTGGTTGCTGTCTCTTTATGAGGAG
TTGTGGCCCGTTGTCAGGCAACGTGGCGTGGTGTGCACTGTGTTTGCTGACGCAACCCCCACTGGTTGGG
GCATTGCCACCACCTGTCAGCTCCTTTCCGGGACTTTCGCTTTCCCCCTCCCTATTGCCACGGCGGAACT
CATCGCCGCCTGCCTTGCCCGCTGCTGGACAGGGGCTCGGCTGTTGGGCACTGACAATTCCGTGGTGTTG
TCGGGGAAATCATCGTCCTTTCCTTGGCTGCTCGCCTGTGTTGCCACCTGGATTCTGCGCGGGACGTCCT
TCTGCTACGTCCCTTCGGCCCTCAATCCAGCGGACCTTCCTTCCCGCGGCCTGCTGCCGGCTCTGCGGCC
TCTTCCGCGTCTTCGCCTTCGCCCTCAGACGAGTCGGATCTCCCTTTGGGCCGCCTCCCCGCGTCGACTT
TAAGACCAATGACTTACAAGGCAGCTGTAGATCTTAGCCACTTTTTAAAAGAAAAGGGGGGACTGGAAGG
GCTAATTCACTCCCAACGAAGACAAGATCTGCTTTTTGCTTGTACTGGGTCTCTCTGGTTAGACCAGATC
TGAGCCTGGGAGCTCTCTGGCTAACTAGGGAACCCACTGCTTAAGCCTCAATAAAGCTTGCCTTGAGTGC
TTCAAGTAGTGTGTGCCCGTCTGTTGTGTGACTCTGGTAACTAGAGATCCCTCAGACCCTTTTAGTCAGT
GTGGAAAATCTCTAGCAGTACGTATAGTAGTTCATGTCATCTTATTATTCAGTATTTATAACTTGCAAAG
AAATGAATATCAGAGAGTGAGAGGAACTTGTTTATTGCAGCTTATAATGGTTACAAATAAAGCAATAGCA
TCACAAATTTCACAAATAAAGCATTTTTTTCACTGCATTCTAGTTGTGGTTTGTCCAAACTCATCAATGT
ATCTTATCATGTCTGGCTCTAGCTATCCCGCCCCTAACTCCGCCCATCCCGCCCCTAACTCCGCCCAGTT
CCGCCCATTCTCCGCCCCATGGCTGACTAATTTTTTTTATTTATGCAGAGGCCGAGGCCGCCTCGGCCTC
TGAGCTATTCCAGAAGTAGTGAGGAGGCTTTTTTGGAGGCCTAGGGACGTACCCAATTCGCCCTATAGTG
AGTCGTATTACGCGCGCTCACTGGCCGTCGTTTTACAACGTCGTGACTGGGAAAACCCTGGCGTTACCCA
ACTTAATCGCCTTGCAGCACATCCCCCTTTCGCCAGCTGGCGTAATAGCGAAGAGGCCCGCACCGATCGC
CCTTCCCAACAGTTGCGCAGCCTGAATGGCGAATGGG
[124 nt withheld, positions 8018-8141]
C
[91 nt withheld, positions 8143-8233]
A
[49 nt withheld, positions 8235-8283]
CCTTTGACGTTGGAGTCCACGTTCTTT
[37 nt withheld, positions 8311-8347]
ACCCTATCTCGGTCTATTCTTTTGATTTATAAGGGATTTTGCCGATTTCGGCCTATTGGTTAAAAAATGA
GCTGATTTAACAAAAATTTAACGCGAATTTTAACAAAATATTAACGCTTACAATTTAGGTGGCACTTTTC
GGGGAAATGTGCGCGGAACCCCTATTTGTTTATTTTTCTAAATACATTCAAATATGTATCCGCTCATGAG
ACAATAACCCTGATAAATGCTTCAATAATATTGAAAAAGGAAGAGTATGAGTATTCAACATTTCCGTGTC
GCCCTTATTCCCTTTTTTGCGGCATTTTGCCTTCCTGTTTTTGCTCACCCAGAAACGCTGGTGAAAGTAA
AAGATGCTGAAGATCAGTTGGGTGCACGAGTGGGTTACATCGAACTGGATCTCAACAGCGGTAAGATCCT
TGAGAGTTTTCGCCCCGAAGAACGTTTTCCAATGATGAGCACTTTTAAAGTTCTGCTATGTGGCGCGGTA
TTATCCCGTATTGACGCCGGGCAAGAGCAACTCGGTCGCCGCATACACTATTCTCAGAATGACTTGGTTG
AGTACTCACCAGTCACAGAAAAGCATCTTACGGATGGCATGACAGTAAGAGAATTATGCAGTGCTGCCAT
AACCATGAGTGATAACACTGCGGCCAACTTACTTCTGACAACGATCGGAGGACCGAAGGAGCTAACCGCT
TTTTTGCACAACATGGGGGATCATGTAACTCGCCTTGATCGTTGGGAACCGGAGCTGAATGAAGCCATAC
CAAACGACGAGCGTGACACCACGATGCCTGTAGCAATGGCAACAACGTTGCGCAAACTATTAACTGGCGA
ACTACTTACTCTAGCTTCCCGGCAACAATTAATAGACTGGATGGAGGCGGATAAAGTTGCAGGACCACTT
CTGCGCTCGGCCCTTCCGGCTGGCTGGTTTATTGCTGATAAATCTGGAGCCGGTGAGCGTGGGTCTCGCG
GTATCATTGCAGCACTGGGGCCAGATGGTAAGCCCTCCCGTATCGTAGTTATCTACACGACGGGGAGTCA
GGCAACTATGGATGAACGAAATAGACAGATCGCTGAGATAGGTGCCTCACTGATTAAGCATTGGTAACTG
TCAGACCAAGTTTACTCATATATACTTTAGATTGATTTAAAACTTCATTTTTAATTTAAAAGGATCTAGG
TGAAGATCCTTTTTGATAATCTCATGACCAAAATCCCTTAACGTGAGTTTTCGTTCCACTGAGCGTCAGA
CCCCGTAGAAAAGATCAAAGGATCTTCTTGAGATCCTTTTTTTCTGCGCGTAATCTGCTGCTTGCAAACA
AAAAAACCACCGCTACCAGCGGTGGTTTGTTTGCCGGATCAAGAGCTACCAACTCTTTTTCCGAAGGTAA
CTGGCTTCAGCAGAGCGCAGATACCAAATACTGTTCTTCTAGTGTAGCCGTAGTTAGGCCACCACTTCAA
GAACTCTGTAGCACCGCCTACATACCTCGCTCTGCTAATCCTGTTACCAGTGGCTGCTGCCAGTGGCGAT
AAGTCGTGTCTTACCGGGTTGGACTCAAGACGATAGTTACCGGATAAGGCGCAGCGGTCGGGCTGAACGG
GGGGTTCGTGCACACAGCCCAGCTTGGAGCGAACGACCTACACCGAACTGAGATACCTACAGCGTGAGCT
ATGAGAAAGCGCCACGCTTCCCGAAGGGAGAAAGGCGGACAGGTATCCGGTAAGCGGCAGGGTCGGAACA
GGAGAGCGCACGAGGGAGCTTCCAGGGGGAAACGCCTGGTATCTTTATAGTCCTGTCGGGTTTCGCCACC
TCTGACTTGAGCGTCGATTTTTGTGATGCTCGTCAGGGGGGCGGAGCCTATGGAAAAACGCCAGCAACGC
GGCCTTTTTACGGTTCCTGGCCTTTTGCTGGCCTTTTGCTCACATGTTCTTTCCTGCGTTATCCCCTGAT
TCTGTGGATAACCGTATTACCGCCTTTGAGTGAGCTGATACCGCTCGCCGCAGCCGAACGACCGAGCGCA
GCGAGTCAGTGAGCGAGGAAGCGGAAGAGCGCCCAATACGCAAACCGCCTCTCCCCGCGCGTTGGCCGAT
TCATTAATGCAGCTGGCACGACAGGTTTCCCGACTGGAAAGCGGGCAGTGAGCGCAACGCAATTAATGTG
AGTTAGCTCACTCATTAGGCACCCCAGGCTTTACACTTTATGCTTCCGGCTCGTATGTTGTGTGGAATTG
TGAGCGGATAACAATTTCACACAGGAAACAGCTATGACCATGATTACGCCAAGCGCGCAATTAACCCTCA
CTAAAGGGAACAAAAGCTGGAGCTGCAAGC
Features (pLannotate 1.2.2; 31 found; start..end, strand, type, name):
      5..231     +  promoter       RSV promoter: Rous sarcoma virus enhancer/promoter
    232..412     +  LTR            5' LTR (truncated): truncated 5' long terminal repeat (LTR) from HIV-1
    459..584     +  misc_feature   HIV-1 Ψ: packaging signal of human immunodeficiency virus type 1
    568..931     +  CDS            HIV-1 gag (fragment): gag protein from human immunodeficiency virus 1; gag
   1077..1310    +  misc_feature   RRE: The Rev response element (RRE) of HIV-1 allows for Rev-dependent mRNA export from the nucleus to the cytoplasm.
   1687..1713    +  CDS            Rev (fragment): human immunodeficiency virus 1 (HIV-1) Rev protein; rev; enhances nuclear export of unspliced and incompletely spliced viral mRNAs
   1720..1743    +  promoter       SV40 promoter (fragment): SV40 early promoter
   1744..1815    +  promoter       SV40 promoter (fragment): SV40 enhancer and early promoter
   1839..1974    +  rep_origin     SV40 ori: SV40 origin of replication
   2020..2616    +  CDS            PuroR (fragment): puromycin N-acetyltransferase; pac from Streptomyces; confers resistance to puromycin
   2665..2782    +  misc_feature   cPPT/CTS: central polypurine tract and central termination sequence of HIV-1
   2847..2913    +  CDS            small t antigen (fragment): SV40 (simian virus 40) small t antigen
   2920..4098    +  promoter       EF-1α promoter: strong constitutive promoter for human elongation factor EF-1α
   4115..6433    +  CDS            Bcl11a: BC11A_MOUSE - Also known as Ctip1, Evi9, Kiaa1809. Experimental evidence at protein level: Swiss-Prot protein existence level 1. Transcription factor (By similarity). Associated with the BAF SWI/SNF chromatin remodeling complex (PubMed:23644491). Binds to the 5'-TGACCA-3' sequence motif in regulatory regions of target genes (By similarity). May play a role in hematopoiesis (PubMed:10757802). Essential factor in lymphopoiesis, required for B-cell formation in fetal liver (PubMed:12717432). May function as a modulator of the transcriptional repression activity of NR2F2 (PubMed:10744719). From Mu
   6449..6502    +  promoter       U6 promoter (fragment): RNA polymerase III promoter for human U6 snRNA
   6544..7132    +  misc_feature   WPRE: woodchuck hepatitis virus posttranscriptional regulatory element
   7183..7202    +  misc_feature   cPPT/CTS (fragment): central polypurine tract and central termination sequence of HIV-1
   7204..7437    +  LTR            3' LTR (ΔU3): self-inactivating 3' long terminal repeat (LTR) from HIV-1
   7515..7636    +  polyA_signal   SV40 poly(A) signal: SV40 polyadenylation signal
   7676..7811    +  rep_origin     SV40 ori: SV40 origin of replication
   7832..7850    -  promoter       T7 promoter: promoter for bacteriophage T7 RNA polymerase
   7858..8013    +  CDS            lacZα (fragment): LacZα fragment of β-galactosidase; lacZ fragment
   8018..8446    +  rep_origin     f1 ori (sequence partly withheld): f1 bacteriophage origin of replication; arrow indicates direction of (+) strand synthesis
   8499..8603    +  promoter       AmpR promoter: bla
   8604..9464    +  CDS            AmpR: β-lactamase; bla; confers resistance to ampicillin, carbenicillin, and related antibiotics
   9635..10223   +  rep_origin     ori: high-copy-number ColE1/pMB1/pBR322/pUC origin of replication
  10406..10498   +  CDS            lacI (fragment): lac repressor; lacI; The lac repressor binds to the lac operator to inhibit transcription in E. coli. This inhibition can be relieved by adding lactose or isopropyl-β-D-thiogalactopyranoside (IPTG).
  10511..10532   +  protein_bind   CAP binding site: CAP binding activates transcription in the presence of cAMP. E. coli catabolite activator protein
  10547..10577   +  promoter       lac promoter: promoter for the E. coli lac operon
  10581..10603   +  protein_bind   lac operator (fragment): The lac repressor binds to the lac operator to inhibit transcription in E. coli. This inhibition can be relieved by adding lactose or isopropyl-β-D-thiogalactopyranoside (IPTG). lac repressor encoded by lacI
  10646..10664   +  promoter       T3 promoter: promoter for bacteriophage T3 RNA polymerase
