[The description below was written by a language model from this plasmid's Addgene catalogue record and pLannotate feature annotations shown in this document.]
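Description:
TFORF2152 is a lentiviral mammalian expression plasmid built on the pLX_TRC317 backbone. It belongs to a barcoded collection of transcription factor open reading frames intended for overexpression screens. It is propagated in E. coli through a high-copy ColE1/pUC-type origin with ampicillin selection (AmpR under its own bla promoter). It also carries an f1 origin and remnants of a lac/lacZα cloning region flanked by T7 and T3 promoters. The depositor warns that recombination can occur during bacterial growth, as is common for LTR-containing plasmids.

The viral portion has a third-generation, self-inactivating layout. An RSV promoter drives a truncated HIV-1 5' LTR, followed by the Ψ packaging signal with a gag fragment, the Rev response element, a cPPT/CTS, a WPRE and a ΔU3 3' LTR, with an SV40 polyadenylation signal downstream. Two expression units sit between the LTRs. An SV40 early promoter/origin drives the puromycin N-acetyltransferase gene, which allows selection of transduced cells. A human EF-1α promoter drives the BCL11A coding sequence, and the WPRE downstream of it enhances transcript stability and expression. The catalogue lists the insert as human BCL11A, corresponding to a specific RefSeq/Ensembl isoform, and states that it was made by gene synthesis. The automated annotation labels the ORF by its closest database match, the mouse orthologue, which reflects homology rather than the stated species.

According to the record, each construct in the collection also carries a unique 24-bp barcode that identifies the transcription factor in pooled screens. The barcode is not annotated in the feature table, so its position cannot be stated. The short U6 promoter fragment annotated just after the ORF has no function given in the record. The plasmid is typically used to produce lentivirus for stable BCL11A overexpression, for example in directed differentiation screens.
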