Addgene plasmid #141945: TFORF2152
Purpose: Lentiviral vector for overexpressing transcription factor ORFs with unique 24-bp barcodes. Barcodes facilitate identification of transcription factors in pooled screens.
Depositing lab: Feng Zhang. Depositing organization: Broad Institute. Publication: A transcription factor atlas of directed differentiation. Joung J, Ma S, Tay T, Geiger-Schuller KR, Kirchgatterer PC, Verdine VK, Guo B, Arias-Garcia MA, Allen WE, Singh A, Kuksenko O, Abudayyeh OO, Gootenberg JS, Fu Z, Macrae RK, Buenrostro JD, Regev A, Zhang F. Cell. 2023 Jan 5;186(1):209-229.e26. doi: 10.1016/j.cell.2022.11.026. PubMed 36608654.
Backbone
  Vector backbone: pLX_TRC317
  Backbone manufacturer: Broad Institute Genetic Perturbation Platform
  Backbone size w/o insert (bp): 8264
  Vector type: Mammalian Expression, Lentiviral
  Selectable markers: Puromycin
Growth in bacteria
  Bacterial resistance: Ampicillin, 100 μg/mL
  Growth temperature: 37°C
  Growth strain: NEB Stable
  Copy number: High Copy
Gene/Insert
  Gene/Insert name: BCL11A
  Species: H. sapiens (human)
  Insert size (bp): 2423
  Entrez Gene: BCL11A (a.k.a. CTIP1, DILOS, EVI9, HBFQTL5, SMARCM1, ZNF856)
  Promoter: EF1a
  Cloning method: Unknown
  Sequencing primers: 5′ GGGTGGAGACTGAAGTTAGGCCAG; 3′ CACATAGCGTAAAAGGAGCAACATAG
Terms and licenses: Academic/Nonprofit Terms; Industry Terms: Not Available to Industry
Depositor comments: NM_018014,ENST00000356842 . The transcription factor ORF portion of this plasmid was synthesized by Genewiz. Please test multiple small colonies in case of plasmid recombination. To make this collection available in a timely manner, a portion of this collection was not fully sequenced by Addgene. If an Addgene verified full plasmid sequence is not available, please contact us prior to placing an order to request the full sequence.
How to cite: TFORF2152 was a gift from Feng Zhang (Addgene plasmid # 141945 ; http://n2t.net/addgene:141945 ; RRID:Addgene_141945)
