>Addgene plasmid #141945 | TFORF2152 | depositor partial sequence | sequence record 277972 | Insert
ACCGCCACCATGTCTCGCCGCAAGCAAGGCAAACCCCAGCACTTAAGCAAACGGGAATTCTCGCCCGAGC
CTCTTGAAGCCATTCTTACAGATGATGAACCAGACCACGGCCCGTTGGGAGCTCCAGAAGGGGATCATGA
CCTCCTCACCTGTGGGCAGTGCCAGATGAACTTCCCATTGGGGGACATTCTTATTTTTATCGAGCACAAA
CGGAAACAATGCAATGGCAGCCTCTGCTTAGAAAAAGCTGTGGATAAGCCACCTTCCCCTTCACCAATCG
AGATGAAAAAAGCATCCAATCCCGTGGAGGTTGGCATCCAGGTCACGCCAGAGGATGACGATTGTTTATC
AACGTCATCTAGAGGAATTTGCCCCAAACAGGAACACATAGCAGATAAACTTCTGCACTGGAGGGGCCTC
TCCTCCCCTCGTTCTGCACATGGAGCTCTAATCCCCACGCCTGGGATGAGTGCAGAATATGCCCCGCAGG
GTATTTGTAAAGATGAGCCCAGCAGCTACACATGTACAACTTGCAAACAGCCATTCACCAGTGCATGGTT
TCTCTTGCAACACGCACAGAACACTCATGGATTAAGAATCTACTTAGAAAGCGAACACGGAAGTCCCCTG
ACCCCGCGGGTTGGTATCCCTTCAGGACTAGGTGCAGAATGTCCTTCCCAGCCACCTCTCCATGGGATTC
ATATTGCAGACAATAACCCCTTTAACCTGCTAAGAATACCAGGATCAGTATCGAGAGAGGCTTCCGGCCT
GGCAGAAGGGCGCTTTCCACCCACTCCCCCCCTGTTTAGTCCACCACCGAGACATCACTTGGACCCCCAC
CGCATAGAGCGCCTGGGGGCGGAAGAGATGGCCCTGGCCACCCATCACCCGAGTGCCTTTGACAGGGTGC
TGCGGTTGAATCCAATGGCTATGGAGCCTCCCGCCATGGATTTCTCTAGGAGACTTAGAGAGCTGGCAGG
GAACACGTCTAGCCCACCGCTGTCCCCAGGCCGGCCCAGCCCTATGCAAAGGTTACTGCAACCATTCCAG
CCAGGTAGCAAGCCGCCCTTCCTGGCGACGCCCCCCCTCCCTCCTCTGCAATCCGCCCCTCCTCCCTCCC
AGCCCCCGGTCAAGTCCAAGTCATGCGAGTTCTGCGGCAAGACGTTCAAATTTCAGAGCAACCTGGTGGT
GCACCGGCGCAGCCACACGGGCGAGAAGCCCTACAAGTGCAACCTGTGCGACCACGCGTGCACCCAGGCC
AGCAAGCTGAAGCGCCACATGAAGACGCACATGCACAAATCGTCCCCCATGACGGTCAAGTCCGACGACG
GTCTCTCCACCGCCAGCTCCCCGGAACCCGGCACCAGCGACTTGGTGGGCAGCGCCAGCAGCGCGCTCAA
GTCCGTGGTGGCCAAGTTCAAGAGCGAGAACGACCCCAACCTGATCCCGGAGAACGGGGACGAGGAGGAA
GAGGAGGACGACGAGGAAGAGGAAGAAGAGGAGGAAGAGGAGGAGGAGGAGCTGACGGAGAGCGAGAGGG
TGGACTACGGCTTCGGGCTGAGCCTGGAGGCGGCGCGCCACCACGAGAACAGCTCGCGGGGCGCGGTCGT
GGGCGTGGGCGACGAGAGCCGCGCCCTGCCCGACGTCATGCAGGGCATGGTGCTCAGCTCCATGCAGCAC
TTCAGCGAGGCCTTCCACCAGGTCCTGGGCGAGAAGCATAAGCGCGGCCACCTGGCCGAGGCCGAGGGCC
ACAGGGACACTTGCGACGAAGACTCGGTGGCCGGCGAGTCGGACCGCATAGACGATGGCACTGTTAATGG
CCGCGGCTGCTCCCCGGGCGAGTCGGCCTCGGGGGGCCTGTCCAAAAAGCTGCTGCTGGGCAGCCCCAGC
TCGCTGAGCCCCTTCTCTAAGCGCATCAAGCTCGAGAAGGAGTTCGACCTGCCCCCGGCCGCGATGCCCA
ACACGGAGAACGTGTACTCGCAGTGGCTCGCCGGCTACGCGGCCTCCAGGCAGCTCAAAGATCCCTTCCT
TAGCTTCGGAGACTCCAGACAATCGCCTTTTGCCTCCTCGTCGGAGCACTCCTCGGAGAACGGGAGTTTG
CGCTTCTCCACACCGCCCGGGGAGCTGGACGGAGGGATCTCGGGGCGCAGCGGCACGGGAAGTGGAGGGA
GCACGCCCCATATTAGTGGTCCGGGCCCGGGCAGGCCCAGCTCAAAAGAGGGCAGACGCAGCGACACTTG
TTCTTCACACACCCCCATTCGGCGTAGTACCCAGAGAGCTCAAGATGTGTGGCAGTTTTCGGATGGAAGC
TCGAGAGCCCTTAAGTTCTAGTAATGAACTAGTCCGTAACTTGAAAGTATTTCGATTTCTTGGCTTTATA
TATCTTGTGGAAAGGACGATTTACCCTACGGCGGGCGAACTGG
