>Addgene plasmid #141945 | TFORF2152 | depositor partial sequence | sequence record 277973 | Barcode
TTTACCCTACGGCGGGCGAACTGG
